Addgene plasmid #120732: GGE083
Purpose: Part of GoldenGate Yarrowia lipolytica toolkit for assembling an expression plasmid for Y. lipolytic yeast. Auxotrophy marker for selection after transformation in Y. lipolytica (Marker_URA3)
Depositing lab: Tristan Rossignol. Depositing organization: INRAE Jouy-en-Josas. Publication: A modular Golden Gate toolkit for Yarrowia lipolytica synthetic biology. Larroude M, Park YK, Soudier P, Kubiak M, Nicaud JM, Rossignol T. Microb Biotechnol. 2019 May 31. doi: 10.1111/1751-7915.13427. PubMed 31148366.
Backbone
  Vector backbone: pCR4Blunt-TOPO
  Vector type: Cloning/assembly plasmid
Growth in bacteria
  Bacterial resistance: Kanamycin, 50 μg/mL
  Growth temperature: 37°C
  Growth strain: DH5alpha
  Copy number: High Copy
Gene/Insert
  Gene/Insert name: Marker_URA3
  Insert size (bp): 1297
  Cloning method: TOPO Cloning
Terms and licenses: Academic/Nonprofit Terms; Industry Terms: Not Available to Industry
How to cite: GGE083 was a gift from Tristan Rossignol (Addgene plasmid # 120732 ; http://n2t.net/addgene:120732 ; RRID:Addgene_120732)
