[The description below was written by a language model from this plasmid's Addgene catalogue record and pLannotate feature annotations shown in this document.]
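Description:
GGE083 is a donor ("part") plasmid from a modular Golden Gate toolkit for Yarrowia lipolytica. It supplies the URA3 auxotrophic marker module that is combined with other toolkit parts to assemble an expression plasmid for this yeast. The backbone is listed as pCR4Blunt-TOPO, and the roughly 1.3 kb Marker_URA3 insert was introduced by TOPO cloning. The plasmid is maintained in E. coli at high copy through a ColE1/pUC-type origin and is selected with kanamycin via the Tn5-derived NeoR/KanR gene. The sequenced record (about 4.8 kb) also carries a Sh ble (BleoR) coding sequence downstream of an AmpR promoter fragment, although the catalogue entry does not list this as a selection.

The insert lies within the TOPO cloning region, between the lac promoter/operator and SP6 promoter on one side and the T7 promoter on the other, followed by lacZα and ccdB fragments. In TOPO vectors of this kind, insertion disrupts the lacZα-ccdB fusion, so that only recombinant clones survive. The annotated URA3 open reading frame is on the reverse strand. The automated tool matched it to the Saccharomyces cerevisiae orotidine-5'-phosphate decarboxylase by homology, but the record does not explicitly state the species origin of the marker, nor its promoter and terminator. A single loxP site is annotated upstream of the marker; a second site is not annotated, so the record does not establish whether Cre-mediated marker excision is intended. The Type IIS restriction sites and overhangs expected for Golden Gate release are likewise not annotated. After assembly and transformation, the marker allows selection of uracil-prototrophic transformants in ura3-deficient Y. lipolytica strains.
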