Features (pLannotate 1.2.2; 16 found; start..end, strand, type, name):
      2..94      +  CDS            lacI (fragment): lac repressor; lacI; The lac repressor binds to the lac operator to inhibit transcription in E. coli. This inhibition can be relieved by adding lactose or isopropyl-β-D-thiogalactopyranoside (IPTG).
    107..128     +  protein_bind   CAP binding site: CAP binding activates transcription in the presence of cAMP. E. coli catabolite activator protein
    143..173     +  promoter       lac promoter: promoter for the E. coli lac operon
    181..197     +  protein_bind   lac operator: The lac repressor binds to the lac operator to inhibit transcription in E. coli. This inhibition can be relieved by adding lactose or isopropyl-β-D-thiogalactopyranoside (IPTG). lac repressor encoded by lacI
    239..257     +  promoter       SP6 promoter: promoter for bacteriophage SP6 RNA polymerase
    348..381     +  protein_bind   loxP: Cre-mediated recombination occurs in the 8-bp core sequence (GCATACAT). Cre recombinase
    581..1417    -  CDS            URA3: PYRF_YEAST - Experimental evidence at protein level: Swiss-Prot protein existence level 1. From Saccharomyces cerevisiae (strain ATCC 204508 / S288c) (Baker's yeast).
   1725..1743    -  promoter       T7 promoter: promoter for bacteriophage T7 RNA polymerase
   1746..1893    +  CDS            lacZα (fragment): LacZα fragment of β-galactosidase; lacZ fragment
   1903..2206    +  CDS            ccdB (fragment): CcdB, a bacterial toxin that poisons DNA gyrase; ccdB; Plasmids containing the ccdB gene cannot be propagated in standard E. coli strains.
   2254..2523    +  CDS            tnpA (fragment): TN5P_ECOLX - Also known as tnp. Experimental evidence at protein level: Swiss-Prot protein existence level 1. Mediates transposition of transposon Tn5 by a 'cut and paste' mechanism. First, the monomeric transposase binds the 19 bp inverted DNA repeats flanking the transposon. Then, dimerization of the DNA- bound transposase creates a synaptic DNA complex. After nicking of the first DNA strand, excision of the transposon proceeds through a series of intermediates. The transposase then mediates the insertion of the transposon at a new site by strand transfer. The activity of the wild- type tran
   2555..3349    +  CDS            NeoR/KanR: aminoglycoside phosphotransferase from Tn5; aph(3')-II (or nptII); confers resistance to neomycin, kanamycin, and G418 (Geneticin®)
   3370..3420    -  misc_feature   bom (fragment): basis of mobility region from pBR322
   3447..3535    +  promoter       AmpR promoter (fragment): bla
   3555..3929    +  CDS            BleoR: antibiotic-binding protein; Sh ble from Streptoalloteichus hindustanus; confers resistance to bleomycin, phleomycin, and Zeocin™
   4067..4655    +  rep_origin     ori: high-copy-number ColE1/pMB1/pBR322/pUC origin of replication
>Addgene plasmid #120732 | GGE083 | addgene full sequence | sequence record 259137 | Addgene NGS Result
AGCGCCCAATACGCAAACCGCCTCTCCCCGCGCGTTGGCCGATTCATTAATGCAGCTGGCACGACAGGTT
TCCCGACTGGAAAGCGGGCAGTGAGCGCAACGCAATTAATGTGAGTTAGCTCACTCATTAGGCACCCCAG
GCTTTACACTTTATGCTTCCGGCTCGTATGTTGTGTGGAATTGTGAGCGGATAACAATTTCACACAGGAA
ACAGCTATGACCATGATTACGCCAAGCTATTTAGGTGACACTATAGAATACTCAAGCTATGCATCAAGCT
TGGTACCGAGCTCGGATCCACTAGTAACGGCCGCCAGTGTGCTGGAATTCGCCCTTGGTCTCTAGGTATA
ACTTCGTATAGCATACATTATACGAAGTTATTCTGAATTCCGAGAAACACAACAACATGCCCCATTGGAC
AGATCATGCGGATACACAGGTTGTGCAGTATCATACATACTCGATCAGACAGGTCGTCTGACCATCATAC
AAGCTGAACAAGCGCTCCATACTTGCACGCTCTCTATATACACAGTTAAATTACATATCCATAGTCTAAC
CTCTAACAGTTAATCTTCTGGTAAGCCTCCCAGCCAGCCTTCTGGTATCGCTTGGCCTCCTCGATAGGAT
CTCGGTTCTGGCCGTACAGACCTCGGCCGACAATTATGATATCCGTTCCGGTAGACATGACATCCTCAAC
AGTTCGGTACTGCTGTCCGAGAGCGTCTCCCTTGTCGTCAAGACCCACCCCGGGGGTCAGAATAAGCCAG
TCCTCAGAGTCGCCCTTAGGTCGGTTCTGGGCAACGAAGCCAACCACAAACTCGGGGTCGGATCGGGCAA
GCTCAATGGTCTGCTTGGAGTACTCGCCAGTGGCCAGAGAGCCCTTGCAAGACAGCTCGGCCAGCATGAG
CAGACCTCTGGCCAGCTTCTCGTTGGGAGAGGGGACCAGGAACTCCTTGTACTGGGAGTTCTCGTAGTCA
GAGACGTCCTCCTTCTTCTGTTCAGAGACAGTTTCCTCGGCACCAGCTCGCAGGCCAGCAATGATTCCGG
TTCCGGGTACACCGTGGGCGTTGGTGATATCGGACCACTCGGCGATTCGGTAGACACCGTTCTTGTACTG
GTGCTTGACAGTGTTGCCAATATCTGCGAACTTTCTGTCCTCGAACAGGAAGAAACCGTGCTTAAGAGCA
AGTTCCTTGAGGGGGAGCACAGTGCTGGCGTAGGTGAAGTCGTCAATGATGTCGATATGGGTCTTGATCA
TGCACACATAAGGTCCGACCTTATCGGCAAGCTCAATGAGCTCCTTGGTGGTGGTAACATCCAGAGAAGC
ACACAGGTTGGTTTTCTTGGCTGCCACGAGCTTGAGCACTCGAGCGGCAAAGGCGGACTTGTGGACGTTA
GCTCGAGCTTCGTAGGAGGGCATTTTGGTGGTGAAGAGGAGACTGAAATAAATTTAGTCTGCAGAACTTT
TTATCGGAACCTTATCTGGGGCAGTGAAGTATATGTTATGGTAATAGTTACGAGTTAGTTGAACTTATAG
ATAGACTGGACTATACGGCTATCGGTCCAAATTAGAAAGAACGTCAATGGCTCTCTGGGCGCGAATTCGT
ATAACTTCGTATAGCAGGAGTTATCCGAAGCGAACGGAGAGACCAAGGGCGAATTCTGCAGATATCCATC
ACACTGGCGGCCGCTCGAGCATGCATCTAGAGGGCCCAATTCGCCCTATAGTGAGTCGTATTACAATTCA
CTGGCCGTCGTTTTACAACGTCGTGACTGGGAAAACCCTGGCGTTACCCAACTTAATCGCCTTGCAGCAC
ATCCCCCTTTCGCCAGCTGGCGTAATAGCGAAGAGGCCCGCACCGATCGCCCTTCCCAACAGTTGCGCAG
CCTATACGTACGGCAGTTTAAGGTTTACACCTATAAAAGAGAGAGCCGTTATCGTCTGTTTGTGGATGTA
CAGAGTGATATTATTGACACGCCGGGGCGACGGATGGTGATCCCCCTGGCCAGTGCACGTCTGCTGTCAG
ATAAAGTCTCCCGTGAACTTTACCCGGTGGTGCATATCGGGGATGAAAGCTGGCGCATGATGACCACCGA
TATGGCCAGTGTGCCGGTCTCCGTTATCGGGGAAGAAGTGGCTGATCTCAGCCACCGCGAAAATGACATC
AAAAACGCCATTAACCTGATGTTCTGGGGAATATAAATGTCAGGCATGAGATTATCAAAAAGGATCTTCA
CCTAGATCCTTTTCACGTAGAAAGCCAGTCCGCAGAAACGGTGCTGACCCCGGATGAATGTCAGCTACTG
GGCTATCTGGACAAGGGAAAACGCAAGCGCAAAGAGAAAGCAGGTAGCTTGCAGTGGGCTTACATGGCGA
TAGCTAGACTGGGCGGTTTTATGGACAGCAAGCGAACCGGAATTGCCAGCTGGGGCGCCCTCTGGTAAGG
TTGGGAAGCCCTGCAAAGTAAACTGGATGGCTTTCTTGCCGCCAAGGATCTGATGGCGCAGGGGATCAAG
CTCTGATCAAGAGACAGGATGAGGATCGTTTCGCATGATTGAACAAGATGGATTGCACGCAGGTTCTCCG
GCCGCTTGGGTGGAGAGGCTATTCGGCTATGACTGGGCACAACAGACAATCGGCTGCTCTGATGCCGCCG
TGTTCCGGCTGTCAGCGCAGGGGCGCCCGGTTCTTTTTGTCAAGACCGACCTGTCCGGTGCCCTGAATGA
ACTGCAAGACGAGGCAGCGCGGCTATCGTGGCTGGCCACGACGGGCGTTCCTTGCGCAGCTGTGCTCGAC
GTTGTCACTGAAGCGGGAAGGGACTGGCTGCTATTGGGCGAAGTGCCGGGGCAGGATCTCCTGTCATCTC
ACCTTGCTCCTGCCGAGAAAGTATCCATCATGGCTGATGCAATGCGGCGGCTGCATACGCTTGATCCGGC
TACCTGCCCATTCGACCACCAAGCGAAACATCGCATCGAGCGAGCACGTACTCGGATGGAAGCCGGTCTT
GTCGATCAGGATGATCTGGACGAAGAGCATCAGGGGCTCGCGCCAGCCGAACTGTTCGCCAGGCTCAAGG
CGAGCATGCCCGACGGCGAGGATCTCGTCGTGACCCATGGCGATGCCTGCTTGCCGAATATCATGGTGGA
AAATGGCCGCTTTTCTGGATTCATCGACTGTGGCCGGCTGGGTGTGGCGGACCGCTATCAGGACATAGCG
TTGGCTACCCGTGATATTGCTGAAGAGCTTGGCGGCGAATGGGCTGACCGCTTCCTCGTGCTTTACGGTA
TCGCCGCTCCCGATTCGCAGCGCATCGCCTTCTATCGCCTTCTTGACGAGTTCTTCTGAATTATTAACGC
TTACAATTTCCTGATGCGGTATTTTCTCCTTACGCATCTGTGCGGTATTTCACACCGCATCAGGTGGCAC
TTTTCGGGGAAATGTGCGCGGAACCCCTATTTGTTTATTTTTCTAAATACATTCAAATATGTATCCGCTC
ATGAGACAATAACCCTGATAAATGCTTCAATAATAGCACGTGAGGAGGGCCACCATGGCCAAGTTGACCA
GTGCCGTTCCGGTGCTCACCGCGCGCGACGTCGCCGGAGCGGTCGAGTTCTGGACCGACCGGCTCGGGTT
CTCCCGGGACTTCGTGGAGGACGACTTCGCCGGTGTGGTCCGGGACGACGTGACCCTGTTCATCAGCGCG
GTCCAGGACCAGGTGGTGCCGGACAACACCCTGGCCTGGGTGTGGGTGCGCGGCCTGGACGAGCTGTACG
CCGAGTGGTCGGAGGTCGTGTCCACGAACTTCCGGGACGCCTCCGGGCCGGCCATGACCGAGATCGGCGA
GCAGCCGTGGGGGCGGGAGTTCGCCCTGCGCGACCCGGCCGGCAACTGCGTGCACTTCGTGGCCGAGGAG
CAGGACTGACACGTGCTAAAACTTCATTTTTAATTTAAAAGGATCTAGGTGAAGATCCTTTTTGATAATC
TCATGACCAAAATCCCTTAACGTGAGTTTTCGTTCCACTGAGCGTCAGACCCCGTAGAAAAGATCAAAGG
ATCTTCTTGAGATCCTTTTTTTCTGCGCGTAATCTGCTGCTTGCAAACAAAAAAACCACCGCTACCAGCG
GTGGTTTGTTTGCCGGATCAAGAGCTACCAACTCTTTTTCCGAAGGTAACTGGCTTCAGCAGAGCGCAGA
TACCAAATACTGTTCTTCTAGTGTAGCCGTAGTTAGGCCACCACTTCAAGAACTCTGTAGCACCGCCTAC
ATACCTCGCTCTGCTAATCCTGTTACCAGTGGCTGCTGCCAGTGGCGATAAGTCGTGTCTTACCGGGTTG
GACTCAAGACGATAGTTACCGGATAAGGCGCAGCGGTCGGGCTGAACGGGGGGTTCGTGCACACAGCCCA
GCTTGGAGCGAACGACCTACACCGAACTGAGATACCTACAGCGTGAGCTATGAGAAAGCGCCACGCTTCC
CGAAGGGAGAAAGGCGGACAGGTATCCGGTAAGCGGCAGGGTCGGAACAGGAGAGCGCACGAGGGAGCTT
CCAGGGGGAAACGCCTGGTATCTTTATAGTCCTGTCGGGTTTCGCCACCTCTGACTTGAGCGTCGATTTT
TGTGATGCTCGTCAGGGGGGCGGAGCCTATGGAAAAACGCCAGCAACGCGGCCTTTTTACGGTTCCTGGC
CTTTTGCTGGCCTTTTGCTCACATGTTCTTTCCTGCGTTATCCCCTGATTCTGTGGATAACCGTATTACC
GCCTTTGAGTGAGCTGATACCGCTCGCCGCAGCCGAACGACCGAGCGCAGCGAGTCAGTGAGCGAGGAAG
CGGAAG
