>Addgene plasmid #120732 | GGE083 | depositor partial sequence | sequence record 229342 | Marker_URA
GGTCTCTAGGTATAACTTCGTATAGCATACATTATACGAAGTTATTCTGAATTCCGAGAAACACAACAAC
ATGCCCCATTGGACAGACCATGCGGATACACAGGTTGTGCAGTACCATACATACTCGATCAGACAGGTCG
TCTGACCATCATACAAGCTGAACAGCGCTCCATACTTGCACGCTCTCTATATACACAGTTAAATTACATA
TCCATAGTCTAACCTCTAACAGTTAATCTTCTGGTAAGCCTCCCAGCCAGCCTTCTGGTATCGCTTGGCC
TCCTCAATAGGATCTCGGTTCTGGCCGTACAGACCTCGGCCGACAATTATGATATCCGTTCCGGTAGACA
TGACATCCTCAACAGTTCGGTACTGCTGTCCGAGAGCGTCTCCCTTGTCGTCAAGACCCACCCCGGGGGT
CAGAATAAGCCAGTCCTCAGAGTCGCCCTTAGGTCGGTTCTGGGCAATGAAGCCAACCACAAACTCGGGG
TCGGATCGGGCAAGCTCAATGGTCTGCTTGGAGTACTCGCCAGTGGCCAGAGAGCCCTTGCAAGACAGCT
CGGCCAGCATGAGCAGACCTCTGGCCAGCTTCTCGTTGGGAGAGGGGACTAGGAACTCCTTGTACTGGGA
GTTCTCGTAGTCAGAGACGTCCTCCTTCTTCTGTTCAGAGACAGTTTCCTCGGCACCAGCTCGCAGGCCA
GCAATGATTCCGGTTCCGGGTACACCGTGGGCGTTGGTGATATCGGACCACTCGGCGATTCGGTGACACC
GGTACTGGTGCTTGACAGTGTTGCCAATATCTGCGAACTTTCTGTCCTCGAACAGGAAGAAACCGTGCTT
AAGAGCAAGTTCCTTGAGGGGGAGCACAGTGCCGGCGTAGGTGAAGTCGTCAATGATGTCGATATGGGTC
TTGATCATGCACACATAAGGTCCGACCTTATCGGCAAGCTCAATGAGCTCCTTGGTGGTGGTAACATCCA
GAGAAGCACACAGGTTGGTTTTCTTGGCTGCCACGAGCTTGAGCACTCGAGCGGCAAAGGCGGACTTGTG
GACGTTAGCTCGAGCTTCGTAGGAGGGCATTTTGGTGGTGAAGAGGAGACTGAAATAAATTTAGTCTGCA
GAACTTTTTATCGGAACCTTATCTGGGGCAGTGAAGTATATGTTATGGTAATAGTTACGAGTTAGTTGAA
CTTATAGATAGACTGGACTATACGGCTATCGGTCCAAATTAGAAAGAACGTCAATGGCTCTCTGGGCGCG
AATTCGTATAACTTCGTATAGCAGGAGTTATCCGAAGCGAACGGAGAGACC
